Addgene plasmid #74776: MSCV-dGFP-JARID1C
Purpose: retroviral expression of JARID1C
Depositing lab: Giovanni Tonon. Depositing organization: Ospedale San Raffaele. Publication: H3K4me3 demethylation by the histone demethylase KDM5C/JARID1C promotes DNA replication origin firing. Rondinelli B, Schwerer H, Antonini E, Gaviraghi M, Lupi A, Frenquelli M, Cittaro D, Segalla S, Lemaitre JM, Tonon G. Nucleic Acids Res. 2015 Mar 11;43(5):2560-74. doi: 10.1093/nar/gkv090. Epub 2015 Feb 23. PubMed 25712104.
Backbone
  Vector backbone: MSCV
  Vector type: Mammalian Expression, Retroviral
  Selectable markers: GFP
Growth in bacteria
  Bacterial resistance: Ampicillin, 100 μg/mL
  Growth temperature: 37°C
  Growth strain: NEB Stable
  Copy number: Unknown
Gene/Insert
  Gene/Insert name: JARID1C
  Species: H. sapiens (human)
  Entrez Gene: KDM5C (a.k.a. DXS1272E, JARID1C, MRX13, MRXJ, MRXSCJ, MRXSJ, SMCX, XE169)
  Cloning method: Unknown
  Sequencing primers: 5′ pLXSN-5; 3′ MSCV-rev
Terms and licenses: Academic/Nonprofit Terms; Industry Terms: Not Available to Industry
Depositor comments: GFP is driven by a separate promoter (UBC promoter), and is used only to track cells and the efficiency of infection/transfection.
How to cite: MSCV-dGFP-JARID1C was a gift from Giovanni Tonon (Addgene plasmid # 74776 ; http://n2t.net/addgene:74776 ; RRID:Addgene_74776)
