[The description below was written by a language model from this plasmid's Addgene catalogue record.]
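Description:
MSCV-dGFP-JARID1C is a retroviral mammalian expression plasmid built on the MSCV (murine stem cell virus) backbone and designed to deliver human JARID1C, the gene now officially named KDM5C (also known as SMCX). KDM5C encodes a histone demethylase that acts on H3K4me3. In bacteria the plasmid is selected with ampicillin. The record does not state its copy number, origin of replication or the cloning method used for the insert, and no feature table is provided, so the exact arrangement of elements cannot be confirmed.

In MSCV-type vectors generally, the viral long terminal repeats flank the payload: the 5′ LTR usually drives transcription of the inserted gene, and a packaging signal allows the RNA genome to be encapsidated when the plasmid is introduced into a retroviral packaging cell line. The record does not explicitly name the promoter driving JARID1C, although the listed sequencing primers are consistent with an insert placed in the standard MSCV cloning region. According to the depositor, GFP is expressed from a separate UBC (ubiquitin C) promoter rather than being fused or translationally linked to JARID1C. It therefore serves only as an independent marker for tracking cells and gauging infection or transfection efficiency, and GFP is the only mammalian selectable marker listed. No epitope tags on JARID1C are recorded.

The construct is intended for stable or transient overexpression of JARID1C in mammalian cells. The associated work examined how H3K4me3 demethylation by this enzyme promotes the firing of DNA replication origins.
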