>Addgene plasmid #74776 | MSCV-dGFP-JARID1C | addgene partial sequence | sequence record 142778 | pLXSN5 5'-CCCTTGAACCTCCTCGTTCGACC-3'
CCTCACTCCTTCTCTAGGCGCCGGAATTCGTTGACCCAAGCTGGCTAGGTAAGCTTGATCAACAAGTTTG
TACAAAAAAGCAGGCTGGTACCGGTCCGGAATTCCCGGGATATCGTCGACCCACGCGTCCGCCCACGCGT
CCGGGCCGCGGCGTTTGGGAGGTAACTGTGGTGGCGAAGGCTGCGGTAGTGGGGAGGCAACCACACAGTT
TGGAAGAAACGGAGCGGGACGAAGAGGCGGTAGCAGTAGAGTCAGCCTGAGACTCTCAGAGCACGACGGC
CACACGCCCCCTTAGGCCCTCGGCGGGCGGCGGCTGCCCCGCTTAGGGCCTAGCCTCCGAGCATTGCCTC
GGCTTCAAACAGCGGCGGCGCCATGAGTCCTTAAGGGCGGTCCAAGCCTCCCGATCCCTGGCCCAGACCT
CGGGCCCACCATGGAGCCGGGGTCCGACGATTTCCTACCGCCACCGGAGTGCCCGGTGTTCGAGCCTAGC
TGGGCCGAGTTCCGAGACCCTCTTGGCTACATCGCGAAAATCAGGCCCATCGCAGAGAAATCGGGCATTT
GCAAGATCCGCCCACCCGCGGACTGGCAGCCACCCTTTGCTGTGGAAGTGGACAACTTCAGGTTTACCCC
CCGAATCCAGAGGCTGAATGAGCTAGAGGCCCAGACGAGAGTGAAACTGAACTACTTGGACCAGATTGCC
AAATTCTGGGAAATCCAGGGCTCCTCCTTAAAGATTCCCAATGTAGAACGGCGGATCTTGGACCTCTACA
GTCTCAGCAA
