>Addgene plasmid #74776 | MSCV-dGFP-JARID1C | addgene partial sequence | sequence record 146494 | JARID1C-F 5'-GGTGGAGTCAACATCGCCTA-3'
AGCCCAGAACCCTGCACCAAGATGACCATGAGGCTACGGAGGAACCACAGCAATGCCCAGTTTATTGAGT
CATATGTCTGCCGGATGTGTTCTCGAGGGGATGAGGATGACAAGCTCCTGCTGTGTGATGGCTGTGATGA
CAACTACCACATCTTCTGCCTGCTGCCTCCTCTGCCTGAGATCCCCAAGGGTGTCTGGCGGTGCCCAAAG
TGTGTCATGGCGGAGTGTAAGCGGCCCCCAGAAGCCTTTGGCTTTGAGCAGGCTACCCGGGAATACACTC
TGCAGAGCTTTGGCGAGATGGCCGACTCCTTTAAAGCTGACTACTTCAACATGCCCGTGCATATGGTGCC
CACAGAACTTGTGGAGAAGGAGTTCTGGAGGCTGGTAAATAGCATTGAGGAAGATGTGACTGTTGAGTAT
GGAGCTGACATCCATTCCAAAGAATTTGGCAGCGGTTTCCCTGTCAGTGACAGTAAACGGCACCTAACCC
CCGAAGAGGAGGAGTATGCTACCAGTGGTTGGAACCTAAATGTGATGCCGGTGTTGGAACAGTCTGTACT
GTGCCACATCAATGCAGATATCTCTGGCATGAAGGTGCCCTGGCTCTACGTGGGCATGGTCTTCTCAGCC
TTTTGCTGGCATATTGAGGATCACTGGAGTTACTCCATTAACTACCTCCACTGGGGTGAGCCGAAGACCT
GGTATGGGGTGCCCTCACTTGCAGCAGAACATTTGGAAGAAGTGATGAAGAAGCTGACACCTGAACTATT
TGATAGCCAGCCTGACCTCCTGCACCAACTTGTCACCCTCATGAATCCCAACACCCTCATGTCCCATGGT
GTGCCAGTTGTCCGCACAAACCAGTGTGCAGGAGAGTTTGTCATCACCTTCCCCCGTGCTTACCACAGCG
GCTTC
